Addgene plasmid #15728: pRetroSuper TIF1gamma
Depositing lab: Joan Massague. Depositing organization: Memorial Sloan-Kettering Cancer Center. Publication: Hematopoiesis controlled by distinct TIF1gamma and Smad4 branches of the TGFbeta pathway. He W, Dorn DC, Erdjument-Bromage H, Tempst P, Moore MA, Massague J. Cell. 2006 Jun 2. 125(5):929-41. 10.1016/j.cell.2006.03.045 PubMed 16751102.
Backbone
  Vector backbone: pRetrosuper
  Backbone size w/o insert (bp): 6400
  Vector type: Mammalian Expression, Retroviral, RNAi
  Selectable markers: Puromycin
Growth in bacteria
  Bacterial resistance: Ampicillin, 100 μg/mL
  Growth temperature: 37°C
  Growth strain: DH5alpha
  Copy number: High Copy
Gene/Insert
  Gene/Insert name: TIF1 gamma shRNA (alt names: Transcriptional Intermediary Factor 1 gamma; TIF1g)
  Species: H. sapiens (human)
  Insert size (bp): 60
  Entrez Gene: TRIM33 (a.k.a. ECTO, PTC7, RFG7, TF1G, TIF1G, TIF1GAMMA, TIFGAMMA)
  Cloning method: Restriction Enzyme; 5′ cloning site BglII (unknown if destroyed); 3′ cloning site HindIII (unknown if destroyed)
  Sequencing primers: 5′ H1
Terms and licenses: Academic/Nonprofit Terms; Industry Terms: Not Available to Industry
Depositor comments: shRNA oligos were cloned into pRetrosuper-Puro digested with BglII and HindIII. Sense oligo: 5'-gatcccc GAAGATGTCT CAGAGTCTG ttcaagaga CAGACTCTGA GACATCTTC tttttggaaa-3'.
How to cite: pRetroSuper TIF1gamma was a gift from Joan Massague (Addgene plasmid # 15728 ; http://n2t.net/addgene:15728 ; RRID:Addgene_15728)
