[The description below was written by a language model from this plasmid's Addgene catalogue record.]
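Description:
pRetroSuper TIF1gamma is a retroviral RNAi vector built on the pRetrosuper-Puro backbone (about 6.4 kb without insert) and designed to knock down human TIF1gamma (Transcriptional Intermediary Factor 1 gamma, encoded by TRIM33) in mammalian cells. It is propagated in E. coli as a high-copy plasmid under ampicillin selection, and it carries a puromycin marker so that transduced or transfected mammalian cells can be selected and stable knockdown populations established.

The payload is a roughly 60 bp synthetic oligonucleotide duplex cloned between the BglII and HindIII sites of the backbone; the record does not say whether these sites survive cloning. The oligo follows the usual short-hairpin layout: a 19-nucleotide target sequence from the TIF1gamma transcript, a short loop spacer, the reverse complement of the target, and a run of thymidines that acts as an RNA polymerase III terminator. The promoter is not listed explicitly in the record, but the recommended sequencing primer is an H1 primer, consistent with the H1 Pol III promoter that drives hairpin expression in the pSUPER/pRetroSuper family. The transcript folds into a stem-loop that the cellular RNAi machinery processes into siRNA directed against TRIM33 mRNA. No feature table is provided, so the retroviral LTRs, packaging signal and the promoter driving the puromycin gene cannot be detailed here.

As a retroviral construct, it is meant to be introduced into packaging cells to produce virus that integrates the shRNA cassette into target cells. The associated publication concerns the distinct TIF1gamma and Smad4 branches of TGFbeta signalling in hematopoiesis, indicating its use for loss-of-function studies of TIF1gamma in that pathway.
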