>Addgene plasmid #15728 | pRetroSuper TIF1gamma | addgene partial sequence | sequence record 22224 | 15728 with H1
TCTGTATGAGACACAGATCCCCGAAGATGTCTCAGAGTCTGTTCAAGAGACAGACTCTGAGACATCTTCT
TTTTGGAAAAGCTTATCGATACCGTCGACCTCGAGAGATCGATCTAATTCCGGCGCCTAGAGAAGGAGTG
AGGGCTGGATAAAGGGAGGATCGAGGCGGGGTCGAACGAGGAGGTTCAAGGGGGAGAGACGGGGCGGATG
GAGGAAGAGGAGGCGGAGGCTTAGGGTGTACAAAGGGCTTGACCCAGGGAGGGGGGTCAAAAGCCAAGGC
TTCCCAGGTCACGATGTAGGGGACCTGGTCTGGGTGTCCATGCGGGCCAGGTGAAAAGACCTTGATCTTA
ACCTGGGTGATGAGGTCTCGGTTAAAGGTGCCGTCTCGCGGCCATCCGACGTTAAAGGTTGGCCATTCTG
CAGAGCAGAAGGTAACCCAACGTCTCTTCTTGACATCTACCGACTGGTTGTGAGCGATCCGCTCGACATC
TTTCCAGTGACCTAAGGTCAAACTTAAGGGAGTGGTAACAGTCTGGCCCTAATTTTCAGACAAATACAGA
AACACAGTCAGACAGAGACAACACAGAACGATGCTGCAGCGCTGCAGCAGACAAGACGCGCGGCTTCGGT
TCCAAACCGAAAGCAAAAATTCAGACGGAGGCGGGAACTGTTTTAGGTTCTCGTCTCCTACCAGAACCAC
ATATCCTGACGGGGTCGGATTCCACATCGACTCCCTTCCTCAGGTCGGGCCACAAAAAACGGCCCCCAAA
GTCCCTGGGACGTCTCCCAGGGTTGCGGCCGGGTGTTCAGAACTCGTCAGTTCCACCACGGGTCCGCCAG
ATACAGAGCTAGTTAGCTAACTAGTACAGACGCAGGCGCAAACATTAGAT
